Addgene plasmid #130615: pTK_TFAP2a_enh_249_Cerulean
Purpose: enhancer reporter
Depositing lab: Tatjana Sauka-Spengler. Depositing organization: University of Oxford. Publication: Reconstruction of the Global Neural Crest Gene Regulatory Network In Vivo. Williams RM, Candido-Ferreira I, Repapi E, Gavriouchkina D, Senanayake U, Ling ITC, Telenius J, Taylor S, Hughes J, Sauka-Spengler T. Dev Cell. 2019 Oct 21;51(2):255-276.e7. doi: 10.1016/j.devcel.2019.10.003. PubMed 31639368.
Backbone
  Vector backbone: pTK_BsmBI_Cerulean
  Backbone size w/o insert (bp): 4670
  Vector type: enhancer reporter
Growth in bacteria
  Bacterial resistance: Ampicillin, 100 μg/mL
  Growth temperature: 37°C
  Growth strain: DH5alpha
  Copy number: Low Copy
Gene/Insert
  Gene/Insert name: TFAP2a_enh_249
  Species: G. gallus (chicken)
  Insert size (bp): 1700
  Promoter: thymidine kinase minimal promoter
  Cloning method: Restriction Enzyme; 5′ cloning site Unknown (unknown if destroyed)
  Sequencing primers: 5′ pTK forward CTAGCAAAATAGGCTGTCCC; 3′ pTK reverse ATATTTCTTCCGGGGACACC
Terms and licenses: Academic/Nonprofit Terms; Industry Terms: Not Available to Industry
How to cite: pTK_TFAP2a_enh_249_Cerulean was a gift from Tatjana Sauka-Spengler (Addgene plasmid # 130615 ; http://n2t.net/addgene:130615 ; RRID:Addgene_130615)
