[The description below was written by a language model from this plasmid's Addgene catalogue record and pLannotate feature annotations shown in this document.]
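Description:
pTK_TFAP2a_enh_249_Cerulean is an enhancer reporter plasmid built on the pTK_BsmBI_Cerulean backbone, carrying a roughly 1.7 kb candidate cis-regulatory element associated with chicken (G. gallus) TFAP2A. The putative enhancer sits upstream of a herpes simplex virus thymidine kinase minimal promoter. This promoter has little activity on its own, so transcription of the downstream reporter depends on the activity of the cloned element. In the feature table the enhancer itself is not annotated, but an unannotated stretch between the upstream pause site and the TK promoter is about the right size to hold the insert. The exact cloning sites are not recorded, although the backbone name suggests a BsmBI-based acceptor.

Downstream of the TK promoter lie a chimeric β-globin/immunoglobulin intron, which generally improves expression of the transcript, then the coding sequence for the cyan fluorescent protein mCerulean and an SV40 polyadenylation signal. A synthetic poly(A) signal and an RNA polymerase II transcriptional pause site from the human α2-globin gene are positioned ahead of the enhancer, an arrangement that insulates the reporter from read-through transcription arising in the plasmid backbone and so lowers background. Short fragments of SV40 large T antigen, TcR and lacZα appear to be non-functional remnants of earlier vector construction.

The plasmid is propagated in E. coli using a ColE1/pUC-type origin and ampicillin resistance, and it also carries an f1 origin. The catalogue lists it as low copy, while the annotation describes the origin family as high copy. It is used to test the spatial and temporal activity of the TFAP2A enhancer, and was deposited with a study reconstructing the neural crest gene regulatory network in vivo.
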