Features (pLannotate 1.2.2; 13 found; start..end, strand, type, name):
     14..105     +  misc_feature   pause site: RNA polymerase II transcriptional pause signal from the human α2 globin gene
   1978..2123    +  promoter       HSV TK promoter: herpes simplex virus thymidine kinase promoter
   2201..2333    +  intron         chimeric intron: chimera between introns from human β-globin and immunoglobulin heavy chain genes
   2393..3109    +  CDS            mCerulean: mCerulean is a basic (constitutively fluorescent) cyan fluorescent protein published in 2005, derived from Aequorea victoria. It is reported to be a very rapidly-maturing monomer.
   3279..3400    -  polyA_signal   SV40 poly(A) signal: SV40 polyadenylation signal
   3423..3491    -  CDS            large T antigen (fragment): large T antigen from SV40 (simian virus 40)
   3507..3639    +  CDS            TcR (fragment): tetracycline efflux protein; tet; confers resistance to tetracycline
   3819..4407    -  rep_origin     ori: high-copy-number ColE1/pMB1/pBR322/pUC origin of replication
   4578..5438    -  CDS            AmpR: β-lactamase; bla; confers resistance to ampicillin, carbenicillin, and related antibiotics
   5439..5543    -  promoter       AmpR promoter: bla
   5570..5998    +  rep_origin     f1 ori (sequence partly withheld): f1 bacteriophage origin of replication; arrow indicates direction of (+) strand synthesis
   6030..6097    -  CDS            lacZα (fragment): LacZα fragment of β-galactosidase; lacZ fragment
   6156..6204    +  polyA_signal   poly(A) signal: synthetic polyadenylation signal
>Addgene plasmid #130615 | pTK_TFAP2a_enh_249_Cerulean | addgene full sequence | sequence record 259038 | Addgene NGS Result
AATCGATAGTACTAACATACGCTCTCCATCAAAACAAAACGAAACAAAACAAACTAGCAAAATAGGCTGT
CCCCAGTGCAAGTGCAGGTGCCAGAACATTTCTCTATCGATAGGTACCGAGCTCGAGTTCCATGGTGCAC
CTGATTTACCCGAGTTTTGATTTTTATCTTGCCTAGAGCTAGAAAAATTTTAAAAAAGAGTTTGGATTTA
AAGATATCAATGAAAGAGCTTTATGAGAAGTGTGCTCACATACAGAAATGATTGAATGAGTGAAGATCTG
TATAATGGAAATGTAATCTAATTGAGGAAATCCCTGCTAGTTCCAAGAAGACTTTGACATTTTAGGTTTT
AGAAGTGAGAGATAAGTTTGGGCGGATGGACTTCTATTTGAAGGTCTTGCTCTCAGTTTCAAAAAGTGCT
GAGCACGCACCCTTCAAGATGCTTAGAAGTTTAGGTACCCAAATCAGCCTTGAATATTGTGGTCTACCCC
ATGTACATGATGATTCAAAGGGAGGAGAGAGAAGGAGCAAAGATTCCCCTTTCCCTGCCTTCACTGTAAT
GCAAGGTAAGGTTGAGTGGAAGTCACTGTAAGGAAAACATATAAAGGCAGAAACTGCTAAGAATTTTGAG
GACCAAAATAGGGACAATAAAAGGTGGGAAAAGTTTAAATAGCACAACAAAGCCTCTCTTTGAGAAACAT
CCAAGATAGTTTAAGAGATTAGGCACAGCTCTAGTTATCAAAAATGCGGAAGAATGTGCAGGAGCAGTGG
AGAAGAGGCTTTGCAAGTAAGCAAGGAAGCAGTAAGGACTTGGATCAGCCCCGTGTTAATTAAAGAACAC
AGTTAAAATTGTGGCATAAGATCAGATTCCTTTGTTTTTGCCTGGCTTTCTCCTCTACTCTTTTCTTCAT
GACCATGAATTTATTCACATAGCAAACCTTACAGAGGGATTTACATAACGTCATTACTTCAGGGTGTTTC
TTCACTCCTGATTTTCAAGTCTTTGTCATGGGAATGAAATTGCTCTGCTCCAGGGCCCCAAGGCATTGGT
AACACTCTTCCACAGCTTCAAGCTGCAGAGAATAGTCCTGGCTATCTTAGGAAAAGTGTAAACAGTATTT
GCCTGTCTTTGTTATGTTGGGAGTTTTCCACCTCAAATCCCTTTTTGACCCTACCCTAAGGCTTACATAC
TTTGTGAGAAGGGCTTCCCTGCTTTAATTTGAAGGAGATGGCTATCGCGTACCAATACCATTCCCAGAAT
TGGGTGAAGAATTTATGACTCAGTGGGGAGTTCTCATTGGTTATCAGAGAAAAGACTGAGTAGGTGAACT
CTCCAAGGTTGCTGCAAGAATCCCAGTATTTAATCTGAATAAGATTGCACAGGATCATCTCATATGCCAG
TGTTGGTTTATTACTTTGTCTTAAAATTTTCTGGTGGCAGTGCTTTTCTACTACTGGTAAACAAAGACAG
AATATGATAATCACAAAATCAGCATAAATAAAATACATAGCATTTTCTGTTGGAATGGAAAATTGTTCAA
ATGCATGATTTGGGGGAAACAGAAGAGTTGCTCATTGTTTTAGTTTTTAAAATTCAGTGGGTTGCCCCAA
AAATAATGCTTCCTATTTATTTCCGTGTAAACTACAACAGATACAAAGAGCACAATAACACTATTTGATA
GAGCAAATTGTTAGCTGCAAAATATTCTTCGTCAACATAGTTGCCACCATTAGCTTTGCATTTTTTGCCA
GTGATGAATAAGAGCCTGTATTCTGTACTTGTAAACATCTGCTCCAGTGGAGGTGATGCATTTTTGCTGT
CACCAATGCTGAAATGCAACACCTACCGCCAGGACCGCTAGCCCGGGCTCGAGATCTGCGATCTAAGTAA
GCTTGCTGCTTCATCCCCGTGGCCCGTTGCTCGCGTTTGCTGGCGGTGTCCCCGGAAGAAATATATTTGC
ATGTCTTTAGTTCTATGATGACACAAACCCCGCCCAGCGTCTTGTCATTGGCGAATTCGAACACGCAGAT
GCAGTCGGGGCGGCGCGGTCCCAGGTCCACTTCGCATATTAAGGTGACGCGTGTGGCCTCGAACACCGAG
CGACCCTGCAGCGACCCGCTTAACAGCGTCAACAGCGTGCCGCAGATCCCAAGCTTGCGGCCGCTTAAGC
TGCAGAAGTTGGTCGTGAGGCACTGGGCAGGTAAGTATCAAGGTTACAAGACAGGTTTAAGGAGACCAAT
AGAAACTGGGCTTGTCGAGACAGAGAAGACTCTTGCGTTTCTGATAGGCACCTATTGGTCTTACTGACAT
CCACTTTGCCTTTCTCTCCACAGGTGTCCACTCCCAGGTTCAATACAGCTCTTAAGCGGCCGCAAGCTAG
CTTGCCGCCACCATGGTGAGCAAGGGCGAGGAGCTGTTCACCGGGGTGGTGCCCATCCTGGTCGAGCTGG
ACGGCGACGTAAACGGCCACAAGTTCAGCGTGTCCGGCGAGGGCGAGGGCGATGCCACCTACGGCAAGCT
GACCCTGAAGTTCATCTGCACCACCGGCAAGCTGCCCGTGCCCTGGCCCACCCTCGTGACCACCCTGACC
TGGGGCGTGCAGTGCTTCGCCCGCTACCCCGACCACATGAAGCAGCACGACTTCTTCAAGTCCGCCATGC
CCGAAGGCTACGTCCAGGAGCGCACCATCTTCTTCAAGGACGACGGCAACTACAAGACCCGCGCCGAGGT
GAAGTTCGAGGGCGACACCCTGGTGAACCGCATCGAGCTGAAGGGCATCGACTTCAAGGAGGACGGCAAC
ATCCTGGGGCACAAGCTGGAGTACAACGCCATCAGCGACAACGTCTATATCACCGCCGACAAGCAGAAGA
ACGGCATCAAGGCCAACTTCAAGATCCGCCACAACATCGAGGACGGCAGCGTGCAGCTCGCCGACCACTA
CCAGCAGAACACCCCCATCGGCGACGGCCCCGTGCTGCTGCCCGACAACCACTACCTGAGCACCCAGTCC
AAGCTGAGCAAAGACCCCAACGAGAAGCGCGATCACATGGTCCTGCTGGAGTTCGTGACCGCCGCCGGGA
TCACTCTCGGCATGGACGAGCTGTACAAGTGAGCCTCTAGACTCCCTCAGCGGCGCGCCACTGGTACGAG
AACGGTGGAGTACCTTTCGAGCGCCGGTAAGAAGCGTCGCCTGACTAAAGGTTCGGGTGCAGACCAGTTC
CGACACGCGATCTCACGTGTCTAGAGTCGGGGCGGCCGGCCGCTTCGAGCAGACATGATAAGATACATTG
ATGAGTTTGGACAAACCACAACTAGAATGCAGTGAAAAAAATGCTTTATTTGTGAAATTTGTGATGCTAT
TGCTTTATTTGTAACCATTATAAGCTGCAATAAACAAGTTAACAACAACAATTGCATTCATTTTATGTTT
CAGGTTCAGGGGGAGGTGTGGGAGGTTTTTTAAAGCAAGTAAAACCTCTACAAATGTGGTAAAATCGATA
AGGATCCGTCGACCGATGCCCTTGAGAGCCTTCAACCCAGTCAGCTCCTTCCGGTGGGCGCGGGGCATGA
CTATCGTCGCCGCACTTATGACTGTCTTCTTTATCATGCAACTCGTAGGACAGGTGCCGGCAGCGCTCTT
CCGCTTCCTCGCTCACTGACTCGCTGCGCTCGGTCGTTCGGCTGCGGCGAGCGGTATCAGCTCACTCAAA
GGCGGTAATACGGTTATCCACAGAATCAGGGGATAACGCAGGAAAGAACATGTGAGCAAAAGGCCAGCAA
AAGGCCAGGAACCGTAAAAAGGCCGCGTTGCTGGCGTTTTTCCATAGGCTCCGCCCCCCTGACGAGCATC
ACAAAAATCGACGCTCAAGTCAGAGGTGGCGAAACCCGACAGGACTATAAAGATACCAGGCGTTTCCCCC
TGGAAGCTCCCTCGTGCGCTCTCCTGTTCCGACCCTGCCGCTTACCGGATACCTGTCCGCCTTTCTCCCT
TCGGGAAGCGTGGCGCTTTCTCATAGCTCACGCTGTAGGTATCTCAGTTCGGTGTAGGTCGTTCGCTCCA
AGCTGGGCTGTGTGCACGAACCCCCCGTTCAGCCCGACCGCTGCGCCTTATCCGGTAACTATCGTCTTGA
GTCCAACCCGGTAAGACACGACTTATCGCCACTGGCAGCAGCCACTGGTAACAGGATTAGCAGAGCGAGG
TATGTAGGCGGTGCTACAGAGTTCTTGAAGTGGTGGCCTAACTACGGCTACACTAGAAGAACAGTATTTG
GTATCTGCGCTCTGCTGAAGCCAGTTACCTTCGGAAAAAGAGTTGGTAGCTCTTGATCCGGCAAACAAAC
CACCGCTGGTAGCGGTGGTTTTTTTGTTTGCAAGCAGCAGATTACGCGCAGAAAAAAAGGATCTCAAGAA
GATCCTTTGATCTTTTCTACGGGGTCTGACGCTCAGTGGAACGAAAACTCACGTTAAGGGATTTTGGTCA
TGAGATTATCAAAAAGGATCTTCACCTAGATCCTTTTAAATTAAAAATGAAGTTTTAAATCAATCTAAAG
TATATATGAGTAAACTTGGTCTGACAGTTACCAATGCTTAATCAGTGAGGCACCTATCTCAGCGATCTGT
CTATTTCGTTCATCCATAGTTGCCTGACTCCCCGTCGTGTAGATAACTACGATACGGGAGGGCTTACCAT
CTGGCCCCAGTGCTGCAATGATACCGCGAGACCCACGCTCACCGGCTCCAGATTTATCAGCAATAAACCA
GCCAGCCGGAAGGGCCGAGCGCAGAAGTGGTCCTGCAACTTTATCCGCCTCCATCCAGTCTATTAATTGT
TGCCGGGAAGCTAGAGTAAGTAGTTCGCCAGTTAATAGTTTGCGCAACGTTGTTGCCATTGCTACAGGCA
TCGTGGTGTCACGCTCGTCGTTTGGTATGGCTTCATTCAGCTCCGGTTCCCAACGATCAAGGCGAGTTAC
ATGATCCCCCATGTTGTGCAAAAAAGCGGTTAGCTCCTTCGGTCCTCCGATCGTTGTCAGAAGTAAGTTG
GCCGCAGTGTTATCACTCATGGTTATGGCAGCACTGCATAATTCTCTTACTGTCATGCCATCCGTAAGAT
GCTTTTCTGTGACTGGTGAGTACTCAACCAAGTCATTCTGAGAATAGTGTATGCGGCGACCGAGTTGCTC
TTGCCCGGCGTCAATACGGGATAATACCGCGCCACATAGCAGAACTTTAAAAGTGCTCATCATTGGAAAA
CGTTCTTCGGGGCGAAAACTCTCAAGGATCTTACCGCTGTTGAGATCCAGTTCGATGTAACCCACTCGTG
CACCCAACTGATCTTCAGCATCTTTTACTTTCACCAGCGTTTCTGGGTGAGCAAAAACAGGAAGGCAAAA
TGCCGCAAAAAAGGGAATAAGGGCGACACGGAAATGTTGAATACTCATACTCTTCCTTTTTCAATATTAT
TGAAGCATTTATCAGGGTTATTGTCTCATGAGCGGATACATATTTGAATGTATTTAGAAAAATAAACAAA
TAGGGGTTCCGCGCACATTTCCCCGAAAAGTGCCACCTG
[124 nt withheld, positions 5570-5693]
C
[91 nt withheld, positions 5695-5785]
A
[49 nt withheld, positions 5787-5835]
CCTTTGACGTTGGAGTCCACGTTCTTT
[37 nt withheld, positions 5863-5899]
ACCCTATCTCGGTCTATTCTTTTGATTTATAAGGGATTTTGCCGATTTCGGCCTATTGGTTAAAAAATGA
GCTGATTTAACAAAAATTTAACGCGAATTTTAACAAAATATTAACGCTTACAATTTGCCATTCGCCATTC
AGGCTGCGCAACTGTTGGGAAGGGCGATCGGTGCGGGCCTCTTCGCTATTACGCCAGCCCAAGCTACCAT
GATAAGTAAGTAATATTAAGGTACGGGAGGTACTTGGAGCGGCCGCAATAAAATATCTTTATTTTCATTA
CATCTGTGTGTTGGTTTTTTGTGTG
